Addgene plasmid #83059: pCD-Sub30-Ub Hs
Purpose: Expresses the cDHFR-link2-His6-Ub Hs in E.coli
Depositing lab: Gali Prag. Depositing organization: Tel Aviv University. Publication: A bacterial genetic selection system for ubiquitylation cascade discovery. Levin-Kravets O, Tanner N, Shohat N, Attali I, Keren-Kaplan T, Shusterman A, Artzi S, Varvak A, Reshef Y, Shi X, Zucker O, Baram T, Katina C, Pilzer I, Ben-Aroya S, Prag G. Nat Methods. 2016 Nov;13(11):945-952. doi: 10.1038/nmeth.4003. Epub 2016 Oct 3. PubMed 27694912.
Backbone
  Vector backbone: pCDFDuet-1
  Backbone size w/o insert (bp): 4031
  Total vector size (bp): 3107
  Modifications to backbone: The pCD-Sub vector was constructed based on a pCDF-duet vector. The T7 promoter was substituted with pLtetO-1. The cDHFR fragment (residues 109-187) was PCR-amplified and sub-cloned under the pLtetO1 promoter at the MluI and AscI endonuclease recognition sites (the AscI site was inserted by PCR). A second linker (linker2; as indicated in Figure 4B); was fused to the N-terminus of MBP (Maltose Binding Protein) and cloned into the AscI site. Substrates were PCR-amplified and sub-cloned into SacII and SpeI sites downstream and in-frame with the cDHFR-linker2. In some vectors the MBP was removed. Some vectors were prepared by complete chemical synthesis assembly (Gibson et al, 2009).
  Vector type: Bacterial Expression
Growth in bacteria
  Bacterial resistance: Spectinomycin, 50 μg/mL
  Growth temperature: 37°C
  Growth strain: DH5alpha
  Copy number: Unknown
Gene/Insert
  Gene/Insert name: Ubiquitin
  Species: H. sapiens (human)
  Insert size (bp): 231
  GenBank ID: NM_021009.6
  Entrez Gene: UBC (a.k.a. HMG20)
Terms and licenses: Academic/Nonprofit Terms; Industry Terms: Not Available to Industry
How to cite: pCD-Sub30-Ub Hs was a gift from Gali Prag (Addgene plasmid # 83059)
