[The description below was written by a language model from this plasmid's Addgene catalogue record and pLannotate feature annotations shown in this document.]
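Description:
pCD-Sub30-Ub Hs is a bacterial expression plasmid derived from pCDFDuet-1, built for use in E. coli as part of a genetic selection system for studying ubiquitylation cascades. It replicates from the CloDF13 (CDF) origin, which is compatible with other common origins and so allows co-maintenance with additional plasmids in the same cell. It is selected through the aadA (SmR) gene, which confers spectinomycin/streptomycin resistance and is annotated as driven by an AmpR-type promoter. The sequence record is 3,107 bp, smaller than the backbone size listed in the catalogue. No lacI gene is annotated, so parts of the parental Duet vector may have been removed.

The first T7 promoter of the parent vector has been replaced by PLtetO-1, a lambda PL derivative carrying tet operator sites. This promoter drives a fusion consisting of a C-terminal fragment of mouse dihydrofolate reductase (cDHFR, residues 109–187), a linker (linker2), a His6 tag and human ubiquitin (UBC-derived, about 230 bp). The feature annotation matches the ubiquitin coding sequence to a non-human ubiquitin entry, which reflects the protein's very high conservation. The gap between the DHFR fragment and ubiquitin presumably holds the linker and His6 tag, which are not annotated separately. MBP, present in some members of this vector series, is not annotated here.

Downstream, remnants of the second Duet cassette persist: a T7 promoter, lac operator, partial S-tag and T7 terminator, with no insert recorded there. The cDHFR fragment suggests a split-DHFR complementation design, in which covalent attachment of the tagged ubiquitin to a partner carrying the complementary DHFR fragment would restore enzyme activity and provide a growth selection. The record itself does not spell out this mechanism.
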