Features (pLannotate 1.2.2; 11 found; start..end, strand, type, name):
    153..226     +  promoter       PLtetO-1 promoter: modified phage lambda PL promoter with tet operator sites (Lutz and Bujard, 1997)
    257..496     +  CDS            DHFR (fragment): mouse dihydrofolate reductase; Mus musculus Dhfr
    686..913     +  CDS            UBIQ_CERCA: Experimental evidence at protein level: Swiss-Prot protein existence level 1. Ubiquitin exists either covalently attached to another protein, or free (unanchored). When covalently bound, it is conjugated to target proteins via an isopeptide bond either as a monomer (monoubiquitin), a polymer linked via different Lys residues of the ubiquitin (polyubiquitin chains) or a linear polymer linked via the initiator Met of the ubiquitin (linear polyubiquitin chains). Polyubiquitin chains, when attached to a target protein, have different functions depending on the Lys residue of the ubiquitin that is
    972..990     +  promoter       T7 promoter: promoter for bacteriophage T7 RNA polymerase
    992..1016    +  protein_bind   lac operator: The lac repressor binds to the lac operator to inhibit transcription in E. coli. This inhibition can be relieved by adding lactose or isopropyl-β-D-thiogalactopyranoside (IPTG). lac repressor encoded by lacI
   1125..1166    +  CDS            S-Tag (fragment): affinity and epitope tag derived from pancreatic ribonuclease A
   1196..1213    +  CDS            SET1 (fragment): solubility-enhancement tag derived from T7 phage gene 10B
   1221..1268    +  terminator     T7 terminator: transcription terminator for bacteriophage T7 RNA polymerase
   1439..2230    -  CDS            SmR: aminoglycoside adenylyltransferase (Murphy, 1985); aadA; confers resistance to spectinomycin and streptomycin
   2231..2322    -  promoter       AmpR promoter: bla
   2370..1       -  rep_origin     CloDF13 ori (across the origin): Plasmids containing the CloDF13 (CDF) origin of replication can be propagated in E. coli cells that contain additional plasmids with compatible origins.
>Addgene plasmid #83059 | pCD-Sub30-Ub Hs | depositor full sequence | sequence record 158189 | pCD-Sub30-Ub Hs sequence 3107 bps
CTTTTCTACTGAACCGCTCTAGATTTCAGTGCAATTTATCTCTTCAAATGTAGCACCGTCGACGCAATTC
CGACGTCTAAGAAACCATTATTATCATGACATTAACCTATAAAAATAGGCGTATCACGAGGCCCTTTCGT
CTTCACCTCGAGTCCCTATCAGTGATAGAGATTGACATCCCTATCAGTGATAGAGATACTGAGCACATCA
GCAGGACGCACTGACCGAATTCATTAAAGAGGAGAAAACGCGTATGAGTAAAGTAGACATGGTTTGGATA
GTCGGAGGCAGTTCTGTTTACCAGGAAGCCATGAATCAACCAGGCCACCTCAGACTCTTTGTGACAAGGA
TCATGCAGGAATTTGAAAGTGACACGTTTTTCCCAGAAATTGATTTGGGGAAATATAAACTTCTCCCAGA
ATACCCAGGCGTCCTCTCTGAGGTCCAGGAGGAAAAAGGCATCAAGTATAAGTTTGAAGTCTACGAGAAG
AAAGACAGGCGCGCCGGCGGCTCAGCGGGCTCGGGAAGCGGAGCGGGATCTGGCAGCGGCGGTAGCGCAG
GCAGCAGCGGGTCAAGCGGTGCCTCGAGCGGCAGGCGCGCCCTGCAGATGGGCAGCAGCCATCACCATCA
TCACCCCATGGGGATCGATACGACCCTGGAAGTTCTGTTCCAGGGGCCCCCGCGGATGCAGATCTTCGTG
AAGACTCTGACTGGTAAGACCATCACCCTCGAGGTGGAGCCCAGTGACACCATCGAGAATGTCAAGGCAA
AGATCCAAGATAAGGAAGGCATTCCTCCTGATCAGCAGAGGTTGATCTTTGCCGGAAAACAGCTGGAAGA
TGGTCGTACCCTGTCTGACTACAACATCCAGAAAGAGTCCACCTTGCACCTGGTACTCCGTCTCAGAGGT
GGGTGAACTAGTTAAGTCGAACAGAAAGTAATCGTATTGTACACGGCCGCATAATCGAAATTAATACGAC
TCACTATAGGGGGAATTGTGAGCGGATAACAATTCCCCATCTTAGTATATTAGTTAAGTATAAGAAGGAG
ATATACATATGGCAGATCTCAATTGGATATCGGCCGGCCACGCGATCGCTGACGTCGGTACCCTCGAGTC
TGGTAAAGAAACCGCTGCTGCGAAATTTGAACGCCAGCACATGGACTCGTCTACTAGCGCAGCTTAATTA
ACCTAGGCTGCTGCCACCGCTGAGCAATAACTAGCATAACCCCTTGGGGCCTCTAAACGGGTCTTGAGGG
GTTTTTTGCTGAAACCTCAGGCATTTGAGAAGCACACGGTCACACTGCTTCCGGTAGTCAATAAACCGGT
AAACCAGCAATAGACATAAGCGGCTATTTAACGACCCTGCCCTGAACCGACGACCGGGTCATCGTGGCCG
GATCTTGCGGCCCCTCGGCTTGAACGAATTGTTAGACATTATTTGCCGACTACCTTGGTGATCTCGCCTT
TCACGTAGTGGACAAATTCTTCCAACTGATCTGCGCGCGAGGCCAAGCGATCTTCTTCTTGTCCAAGATA
AGCCTGTCTAGCTTCAAGTATGACGGGCTGATACTGGGCCGGCAGGCGCTCCATTGCCCAGTCGGCAGCG
ACATCCTTCGGCGCGATTTTGCCGGTTACTGCGCTGTACCAAATGCGGGACAACGTAAGCACTACATTTC
GCTCATCGCCAGCCCAGTCGGGCGGCGAGTTCCATAGCGTTAAGGTTTCATTTAGCGCCTCAAATAGATC
CTGTTCAGGAACCGGATCAAAGAGTTCCTCCGCCGCTGGACCTACCAAGGCAACGCTATGTTCTCTTGCT
TTTGTCAGCAAGATAGCCAGATCAATGTCGATCGTGGCTGGCTCGAAGATACCTGCAAGAATGTCATTGC
GCTGCCATTCTCCAAATTGCAGTTCGCGCTTAGCTGGATAACGCCACGGAATGATGTCGTCGTGCACAAC
AATGGTGACTTCTACAGCGCGGAGAATCTCGCTCTCTCCAGGGGAAGCCGAAGTTTCCAAAAGGTCGTTG
ATCAAAGCTCGCCGCGTTGTTTCATCAAGCCTTACGGTCACCGTAACCAGCAAATCAATATCACTGTGTG
GCTTCAGGCCGCCATCCACTGCGGAGCCGTACAAATGTACGGCCAGCAACGTCGGTTCGAGATGGCGCTC
GATGACGCCAACTACCTCTGATAGTTGAGTCGATACTTCGGCGATCACCGCTTCCCTCATACTCTTCCTT
TTTCAATATTATTGAAGCATTTATCAGGGTTATTGTCTCATGAGCGGATACATATTTGAATGTATTTAGA
AAAATAAACAAATAGCTAGCTCACTCGGTCGCTACGCTCCGGGCGTGAGACTGCGGCGGGCGCTGCGGAC
ACATACAAAGTTACCCACAGATTCCGTGGATAAGCAGGGGACTAACATGTGAGGCAAAACAGCAGGGCCG
CGCCGGTGGCGTTTTTCCATAGGCTCCGCCCTCCTGCCAGAGTTCACATAAACAGACGCTTTTCCGGTGC
ATCTGTGGGAGCCGTGAGGCTCAACCATGAATCTGACAGTACGGGCGAAACCCGACAGGACTTAAAGATC
CCCACCGTTTCCGGCGGGTCGCTCCCTCTTGCGCTCTCCTGTTCCGACCCTGCCGTTTACCGGATACCTG
TTCCGCCTTTCTCCCTTACGGGAAGTGTGGCGCTTTCTCATAGCTCACACACTGGTATCTCGGCTCGGTG
TAGGTCGTTCGCTCCAAGCTGGGCTGTAAGCAAGAACTCCCCGTTCAGCCCGACTGCTGCGCCTTATCCG
GTAACTGTTCACTTGAGTCCAACCCGGAAAAGCACGGTAAAACGCCACTGGCAGCAGCCATTGGTAACTG
GGAGTTCGCAGAGGATTTGTTTAGCTAAACACGCGGTTGCTCTTGAAGTGTGCGCCAAAGTCCGGCTACA
CTGGAAGGACAGATTTGGTTGCTGTGCTCTGCGAAAGCCAGTTACCACGGTTAAGCAGTTCCCCAACTGA
CTTAACCTTCGATCAAACCACCTCCCCAGGTGGTTTTTTCGTTTACAGGGCAAAAGATTACGCGCAGAAA
AAAAGGATCTCAAGAAGATCCTTTGAT
