>Addgene plasmid #83059 | pCD-Sub30-Ub Hs | addgene partial sequence | sequence record 163730 | DuetUP2 5'-GATTATGCGGCCGTGTACAA-3'
TTAACTAGTTCACCCACCTCTGAGACGGAGTACCAGGTGCAAGGTGGACTCTTTCTGGATGTTGTAGTCA
GACAGGGTACGACCATCTTCCAGCTGTTTTCCGGCAAAGATCAACCTCTGCTGATCAGGAGGAATGCCTT
CCTTATCTTGGATCTTTGCCTTGACATTCTCGATGGTGTCACTGGGCTCCACCTCGAGGGTGATGGTCTT
ACCAGTCAGAGTCTTCACGAAGATCTGCATCCGCGGGGGCCCCTGGAACAGAACTTCCAGGGTCGTATCG
ATCCCCATGGGGTGATGATGGTGATGGCTGCTGCCCATCTGCAGGGCGCGCCTGCCGCTCGAGGCACCGC
TTGACCCGCTGCTGCCTGCGCTACCGCCGCTGCCAGATCCCGCTCCGCTTCCCGAGCCCGCTGAGCCGCC
GGCGCGCCTGTCTTTCTTCTCGTAGACTTCAAACTTATACTTGATGCCTTTTTCCTCCTGGACCTCAGAG
AGGACGCCTGGGTATTCTGGGAGAAGTTTATATTTCCCCAAATCAATTTCTGGGAAAAACGTGTCACTTT
CAAATTCCTGCATGATCCTTGTCACAAAGAGTCTGAGGTGGCCTGGTTGATTCATGGCTTCCTGGTAAAC
AGAACTGCCTCCGACTATCCAAACCATGTCTACTTTACTCATACGCGTTTTCTCCTCTTTAATGAATTCG
GTCAGTGCGTCCTGCTGATGTGCTCAGTATCTCTATCACTGATAGGGATGTCAATCTCTATCACTGATAG
GGACTCGAGGTGAAGACGAAAGGGCCTCGTGATACGCCTATTTTTATAGGTTAATGTCATGATAATAATG
GTTTCTTAGACGTCGGAATTGCG
